Addgene plasmid #54928: mApple-Moesin-N-14
Purpose: Localization: Cytoskeleton/Membrane, Excitation: 568, Emission: 592
Depositing lab: Michael Davidson. Depositing organization: Florida State University, Tallahassee.
Backbone
  Vector backbone: mApple-N1
  Backbone size w/o insert (bp): 4750
  Vector type: Mammalian Expression
  Selectable markers: Neomycin (select with G418)
Growth in bacteria
  Bacterial resistance: Kanamycin, 50 μg/mL
  Growth temperature: 37°C
  Growth strain: DH5alpha
  Copy number: High Copy
Gene/Insert
  Gene/Insert name: Moesin (alt name: NM_002444.2)
  Species: H. sapiens (human)
  Entrez Gene: MSN (a.k.a. HEL70, IMD50)
  Promoter: CMV
  Tag / fusion protein: mApple (C terminal on backbone)
  Cloning method: Unknown
  Sequencing primers: 5′ CMV-F; 3′ SV40pA-R
Terms and licenses: Academic/Nonprofit Terms; Industry Terms: Not Available to Industry
Depositor comments: . Excitation = 568; Emission = 592
How to cite: mApple-Moesin-N-14 was a gift from Michael Davidson (Addgene plasmid # 54928 ; http://n2t.net/addgene:54928 ; RRID:Addgene_54928)
