[The description below was written by a language model from this plasmid's Addgene catalogue record.]
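Description:
mApple-Moesin-N-14 is a mammalian expression plasmid built on the mApple-N1 backbone (about 4.75 kb without the insert), an N1-style fluorescent protein fusion vector in which the gene of interest is placed upstream of the fluorescent protein coding sequence. It is maintained as a high-copy plasmid in E. coli under kanamycin selection, and it carries a neomycin resistance marker so that transfected mammalian cells can be selected with G418, for example when deriving stable lines. The record does not include a feature table, so the origin of replication and other backbone elements are not explicitly listed. The use of an SV40 polyA reverse sequencing primer suggests that an SV40 polyadenylation signal lies downstream of the fusion cassette.

The insert is human moesin (MSN), a member of the ezrin/radixin/moesin family of proteins that link the cortical actin cytoskeleton to the plasma membrane. It is expressed from the CMV promoter, which drives strong constitutive transcription in most mammalian cell types. The red-orange fluorescent protein mApple is fused to the C-terminus of moesin, with a recorded excitation maximum of 568 nm and emission maximum of 592 nm. The "N-14" in the name probably refers to the N1-type arrangement and the length of the linker between the two proteins, but the record does not state this, and the cloning method is listed as unknown.

The stated purpose is use as a localization marker for the cytoskeleton and membrane. In practice the construct is suited to fluorescence imaging of cortical actin–membrane structures in live or fixed transfected cells, and it can be combined with green or far-red probes.
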