>Addgene plasmid #54928 | mApple-Moesin-N-14 | addgene partial sequence | sequence record 125582 | Mombaerts-mRFPup 5'-GTGGCCGTTCACGGAGCCCTCCATG-3'
ACTCCTTGATGATGGCCATGTTATTCTCCTCGCCCTTGCTCACCATGGTGGCGACCGGTCCGCTGCCACC
GCCGCTACCGCCGGATGC
[270 nt withheld, positions 89-358]
CCCATTCTCATCCTGCTCATCCTGCTCATTCTCAGCAGGCTCTGCCACATGAGGTGTACTCATGGCAGTC
TTCAGCTCAGCACGGGTCTTCTCCAAGTCTTCCTGTACCATCTGGGCCTTCTGCTGCCACTCCACAGCCT
CACTCTCCTTCTTCTGTCGGGCCATCTCCAGCTGGGAGATTCGAGCTGTCAGCTCTGCCATTTCCAAGGC
CAGCTGTTCCTGAGTCTTTTTCTGGTCCCGGGAGGCCTGCAGCAAGGCCTCCTTGGCCTCTTCAGCTTCT
TGACGCTCCTTGGCCAGCTTTTCAGCCTCGCTCTGGGCACGCTTCCGTTCCTGCTCAAGTTCCAGAGCCC
TACGGGTCTGTTCTTCCAGTTCTTGCTGAGCCTTCTTAGTCTGTTCCTCGATCTGCTTCAGCCTCTCCAT
CAGCTCCTCCTTCTCCCGTTCAATCTTCTCTTTCTCCTTCTCTGCCATTTCACGC
